Addgene plasmid #15312: pMT-EGFP-Actin5c
Depositing lab: Ron Vale. Depositing organization: University of California, San Francisco (UCSF). Publication: Molecular requirements for actin-based lamella formation in Drosophila S2 cells. Rogers SL, Wiedemann U, Stuurman N, Vale RD. J Cell Biol. 2003 Sep 15. 162(6):1079-88. 10.1083/jcb.200303023 PubMed 12975351.
Backbone
  Vector backbone: pMT-V5/His'B'
  Backbone manufacturer: Invitrogen
  Backbone size w/o insert (bp): 3500
  Vector type: Insect Expression
Growth in bacteria
  Bacterial resistance: Ampicillin, 100 μg/mL
  Growth temperature: 37°C
  Growth strain: DH5alpha
  Copy number: Unknown
Gene/Insert
  Gene/Insert name: Actin5c (alt name: Actin 5c)
  Species: D. melanogaster (fly)
  Insert size (bp): 1871
  Entrez Gene: Act5C (a.k.a. Dmel_CG4027, A, A4V404_DROME, ACT, ACT1_DROME, ACT5C, Ac5C, Act, Act-5C, Act5, Act5c, Actin, Actin/BAP47, Actin5C, ArpA, BAP47, Bap47, CG4027, Dmel\CG4027, F-ACTIN, F-Actin, F-actin, G-actin, M32055, T11, act, act 5C, act5C, actin, actin5C, actomyosin, anon-EST:fe2D2, beta-Actin, beta-actin, beta-actin/Bap47, chrX:5748184..5748304, cyt5C, f-actin, l(1)G0009, l(1)G0010, l(1)G0025, l(1)G0079, l(1)G0117, l(1)G0177, l(1)G0245, l(1)G0330, l(1)G0420, l(1)G0486)
  Tag / fusion protein: EGFP (N terminal on insert); His (C terminal on backbone)
  Cloning method: Restriction Enzyme
  Sequencing primers: 5′ MT Forward; 3′ BGH Reverse
Terms and licenses: Academic/Nonprofit Terms; Industry Terms: Not Available to Industry
How to cite: pMT-EGFP-Actin5c was a gift from Ron Vale (Addgene plasmid # 15312 ; http://n2t.net/addgene:15312 ; RRID:Addgene_15312)
