[The description below was written by a language model from this plasmid's Addgene catalogue record.]
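Description:
pMT-EGFP-Actin5c is an insect expression plasmid built on the commercial pMT-V5/His B backbone (about 3.5 kb without insert) and intended for use in Drosophila cultured cells such as S2 cells. It is propagated in E. coli under ampicillin selection. The record gives neither the bacterial origin of replication nor the copy number, and it lists no selectable marker for insect cells. No feature table is provided, so the details below rest on the catalogue fields and on general knowledge of the backbone family.

The payload is the Drosophila melanogaster cytoplasmic actin gene Act5C, carried as an insert of roughly 1.9 kb introduced by restriction cloning, with EGFP fused to its N terminus. The promoter is not stated explicitly. However, the pMT name and the MT Forward sequencing primer are consistent with the metallothionein promoter typical of this vector series, which allows expression to be induced by adding metal ions such as copper to the medium. The record also lists a C-terminal His tag contributed by the backbone, but it does not say whether this tag is actually translated in frame with actin or is cut off by a stop codon in the insert.

The expected product is a fluorescent actin that incorporates into filaments, allowing the actin cytoskeleton to be followed by live-cell imaging. The associated publication concerns the molecular requirements for actin-based lamella formation in Drosophila S2 cells, which fits use of this construct as an inducible reporter of actin organisation and dynamics in that system.
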