>Addgene plasmid #15312 | pMT-EGFP-Actin5c | depositor partial sequence | sequence record 8259 | Author sequence
ATGGTGAGCAAGGGCGAGGAGCTGTTCACCGGGGTGGTGCCCATCCTGGTCGAGCTGGACGGCGACGTAA
ACGGCCACAAGTTCAGCGTGTCCGGCGAGGGCGAGGGCGATGCCACCTACGGCAAGCTGACCCTGAAGTT
CATCTGCACCACCGGCAAGCTGCCCGTGCCCTGGCCCACCCTCGTGACCACCCTGACCTACGGCGTGCAG
TGCTTCAGCCGCTACCCCGACCACATGAAGCAGCACGACTTCTTCAAGTCCGCCATGCCCGAAGGCTACG
TCCAGGAGCGCACCATCTTCTTCAAGGACGACGGCAACTACAAGACCCGCGCCGAGGTGAAGTTCGAGGG
CGACACCCTGGTGAACCGCATCGAGCTGAAGGGCATCGACTTCAAGGAGGACGGCAACATCCTGGGGCAC
AAGCTGGAGTACAACTACAACAGCCACAACGTCTATATCATGGCCGACAAGCAGAAGAACGGCATCAAGG
TGAACTTCAAGATCCGCCACAACATCGAGGACGGCAGCGTGCAGCTCGCCGACCACTACCAGCAGAACAC
CCCCATCGGCGACGGCCCCGTGCTGCTGCCCGACAACCACTACCTGAGCACCCAGTCCGCCCTGAGCAAA
GACCCCAACGAGAAGCGCGATCACATGGTCCTGCTGGAGTTCGTGACCGCCGCCGGGATCACTCTCGGCA
TGGACGAGCTGTACAAGTAAATGTGTGACGAAGAAGTTGCTGCTCTGGTTGTCGACAACGGCTCTGGCAT
GTGCAAGGCCGGATTTGCCGGAGACGATGCTCCCCGCGCCGTCTTCCCATCGATTGTGGGACGTCCCCGT
CACCAGGGTGTGATGGTCGGCATGGGCCAGAAGGACTCGTACGTGGGTGATGAGGCGCAGAGCAAGCGTG
GTATCCTCACCCTGAAGTACCCCATTGAGCACGGTATCGTGACCAACTGGGACGATATGGAGAAGATCTG
GCACCACACCTTCTACAATGAGCTGCGTGTGGCACCCGAGGAGCACCCCGTGCTGCTGACCGAGGCCCCG
CTGAACCCCAAGGCCAACCGTGAGAAGATGACCCAGATCATGTTCGAGACCTTCAACACACCCGCCATGT
ATGTGGCCATCCAGGCTGTGCTCTCGCTGTACGCTTCGGGTCGTACCACCGGTATCGTTCTGGACTCCGG
CGATGGTGTCTCCCACACCGTGCCCATCTACGAGGGTTATGCCCTCCCCCATGCCATCCTGCGTCTGGAT
CTGGCTGGTCGCGATTTGACCGACTACCTGATGAAGATCCTGACCGAGCGCGGTTACTCTTTCACCACCA
CCGCTGAGCGTGAAATCGTCCGTGACATCAAGGAGAAGCTGTGCTATGTTGCCCTCGACTTTGAGCAGGA
GATGGCCACCGCTGCCAGCAGCTCCTCGTTGGAGAAGTCCTACGAGCTGCCCGACGGACAGGTGATCACC
ATCGGCAACGAGCGTTTCCGCTGCCCCGAGGCCCTGTTCCATCCCTCGTTCCTTGGGATGGAGTCTTGCG
GCATCCACGAGACCACCTACAACTCCATCATGAAGTGTGATGTGGATATCCGTAAGGATCTGTATGCCAA
CACCGTGCTGTCCGGTGGCACCACCATGTACCCTGGCATCGCCGACCGTATGCAGAAGGAGATCACCGCC
CTGGCACCGTCGACCATGAAGATCAAGATCATTGCCCCGCCAGAGCGCAAGTACTCTGTCTGGATCGGTG
GCTCCATCCTGGCTTCGTCGTCCACCTTCCAGCAGATGTGGACGTCCAAGCAGGAGTACGACGAGTCCGG
CCCCTCCATTGTGCACCGCAAGTGCTTCTAA
