>Addgene plasmid #15312 | pMT-EGFP-Actin5c | addgene partial sequence | sequence record 21861 | 15312 with BGH rev
GGTGATGATGACCGGTACGCGTAGAATCGAGACCGAGGAGAGGGTTAGGGATAGGCTTACCTTCGAACCG
CGGGCCCTCTAGACTCGAGCGGCCGCTTAGAAGCACTTGCGGTGCACAATGGAGGGGCCGGACTCGTCGT
ACTCCTGCTTGGAGATCCACATCTGCTGGAAGGTGGACAGCGAAGCCAGGATGGAGCCACCGATCCAGAC
AGAGTACTTGCGCTCTGGCGGGGCAATGATCTTGATCTTCATGGTCGACGGTGCCAGGGCGGTGATCTCC
TTCTGCATACGGTCGGCGATGCCAGGGTACATGGTGGTGCCACCGGACAGCACGGTGTTGGCATACAGAT
CCTTACGGATATCCACATCACACTTCATGATGGAGTTGTAGGTGGTCTCGTGGATGCCGCAAGCCTCCAT
TCCCAAGAACGAGGGCTGGAACAGGGCCTCGGGGCAGCGGAAACGCTCGTTGCCGATGGTGATCACCTGT
CCGTCGGGCAGCTCGTAGGACTTCTCCAACGAGGAGCTGCTGGCAGCGGTGGCCATCTCCTGCTCAAAGT
CGAGGGCAACATAGCACAGCTTCTCCTTGATGTCACGGACGATTTCACGCTCAGCGGTGGTGGTGAAAGA
GTAACCGCGCTCGGTCAGGATCTTCATCAGGTAATCGGTCAAATCGCGACCAGCCAGATCCAGACGCAGG
ATGGCATGGGGAAGGGCATAACCCTCGTAGATGGGCACGGTGTGGGAGACACCATCGCCGGAGTCCAG
